Addgene plasmid #23614: pDONR223-SCYL1
Depositing lab: William Hahn & David Root. Depositing organization: Dana-Farber Cancer Institute. Publication: COT drives resistance to RAF inhibition through MAP kinase pathway reactivation. Johannessen CM, Boehm JS, Kim SY, Thomas SR, Wardwell L, Johnson LA, Emery CM, Stransky N, Cogdill AP, Barretina J, Caponigro G, Hieronymus H, Murray RR, Salehi-Ashtiani K, Hill DE, Vidal M, Zhao JJ, Yang X, Alkan O, Kim S, Harris JL, Wilson CJ, Myer VE, Finan PM, Root DE, Roberts TM, Golub T, Flaherty KT, Dummer R, Weber BL, Sellers WR, Schlegel R, Wargo JA, Hahn WC, Garraway LA. Nature. 2010 Dec 16;468(7326):968-72. doi: 10.1038/nature09627 PubMed 21107320.
Backbone
  Vector backbone: pDONR223
  Backbone manufacturer: Invitrogen
  Backbone size w/o insert (bp): 5005
  Vector type: Gateway Donor vector
Growth in bacteria
  Bacterial resistance: Spectinomycin, 50 μg/mL
  Growth temperature: 37°C
  Growth strain: DH5alpha
  Copy number: High Copy
Gene/Insert
  Gene/Insert name: SCYL1 (alt name: SCY1-like 1 (S. cerevisiae))
  Species: H. sapiens (human)
  Insert size (bp): 1278
  Entrez Gene: SCYL1 (a.k.a. GKLP, NKTL, NTKL, P105, TAPK, TEIF, TRAP, HT019, MGC78454)
  Cloning method: Gateway Cloning
  Sequencing primers: 5′ M13pUC-fwd; 3′ M13rev
Terms and licenses: Academic/Nonprofit Terms; Industry Terms: Not Available to Industry
Depositor comments: The ORF has no Stop codon. This design enables easy recombination into a destination vector to add an epitope tag of choice and Stop codon to the ORF. Do NOT use this plasmid directly for transfections. A set of 4 custom lentiviral vectors is available ( pLX301 (http://www.addgene.org/25895/) , pLX302 (http://www.addgene.org/25896/) , pLX303 (http://www.addgene.org/25897/) , pLX304 (http://www.addgene.org/25890/) ) to be used to express these ORFs in mammalian cells. These plasmids are not included in the kit and must be ordered separately.
How to cite: pDONR223-SCYL1 was a gift from William Hahn & David Root (Addgene plasmid # 23614 ; http://n2t.net/addgene:23614 ; RRID:Addgene_23614)
