[The description below was written by a language model from this plasmid's Addgene catalogue record.]
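Description:
pDONR223-SCYL1 is a Gateway entry-type clone built in the Invitrogen pDONR223 donor backbone (about 5 kb without insert) and carrying an open reading frame for human SCYL1 (SCY1-like 1, also known by aliases such as NTKL, TEIF and P105). It is a purely bacterial cloning plasmid, maintained at high copy number in standard E. coli hosts such as DH5alpha under spectinomycin selection. The record gives no feature table, so the specific origin of replication and the exact recombination sites are not listed. As a Gateway donor-derived clone, the insert would be expected to sit between attL-type sites that allow LR recombination into destination vectors, and M13 forward and reverse primer sites flanking the insert are used for sequence verification.

The insert is recorded as 1278 bp and was introduced by Gateway cloning. The ORF deliberately lacks a stop codon, so when it is transferred into a destination vector it can be read through into a C-terminal epitope tag and stop codon supplied by that vector. The plasmid has no mammalian promoter or expression elements stated, and the depositors note that it should not be transfected directly. Instead, it serves as a shuttle source for the ORF. A companion set of lentiviral destination vectors (pLX301 to pLX304), obtained separately, is suggested for expressing the ORF in mammalian cells. The clone belongs to a kit of ORFs, and the associated publication concerns resistance to RAF inhibition through MAP kinase pathway reactivation, consistent with use in gain-of-function expression screens.
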