>Addgene plasmid #23614 | pDONR223-SCYL1 | depositor partial sequence | sequence record 10709 | Author sequence
ATGTTCTCATCCACTGACCGGGCCATGCGCATCCGCCTCCTGCAGCAGATGGAGCAGTTCATCCAGTACC
TTGACGAGCCAACAGTCAACACCCAGATCTTCCCCCACGTCGTACATGGCTTCCTGGACACCAACCCTGC
CATCCGGGAGCAGACGGTCAAGTCCATGCTGCTCCTGGCCCCAAAGCTGAACGAGGCCAACCTCAATGTG
GAGCTGATGAAGCACTTTGCACGGCTACAGGCCAAGGATGAACAGGGCCCCATCCGCTGCAACACCACAG
TCTGCCTGGGCAAAATCGGCTCCTACCTCAGTGCTAGCACCAGACACAGGGTCCTTACCTCTGCCTTCAG
CCGAGCCACTAGGGACCCGTTTGCACCGTCCCGGGTTGCGGGTGTCCTGGGCTTTGCTGCCACCCACAAC
CTCTACTCAATGAACGACTGTGCCCAGAAGATCCTGCCTGTGCTCTGCGGTCTCACTGTAGATCCTGAGA
AATCCGTGCGAGACCAGGCCTTCAAGGCCATTCGGAGCTTCCTGTCCAAATTGGAGTCTGTGTCGGAGGA
CCCGACCCAGCTGGAGGAAGTGGAGAAGGATGTCCATGCAGCCTCCAGCCCTGGCATGGGAGGAGCCGCA
GCTAGCTGGGCAGGCTGGGCCGTGACCGGGGTCTCCTCACTCACCTCCAAGCTGATCCGTTCGCACCCAA
CCACTGCCCCAACAGAAACCAACATTCCCCAAAGACCCACGCCTGAAGGAGTTCCTGCCCCAGCCCCCAC
CCCTGTTCCTGCCACCCCTACAACCTCAGGCCACTGGGAGACGCAGGAGGAGGACAAGGACACAGCAGAG
GACAGCAGCACTGCTGACAGATGGGACGACGAAGACTGGGGCAGCCTGGAGCAGGAGGCCGAGTCTGTGC
TGGCCCAGCAGGACGACTGGAGCACCGGGGGCCAAGTGAGCCGTGCTAGTCAGGTCAGCAACTCCGACCA
CAAATCCTCCAAATCCCCAGAGTCCGACTGGAGCAGCTGGGAAGCTGAGGGCTCCTGGGAACAGGGCTGG
CAGGAGCCAAGCTCCCAGGAGCCACCTCCTGACGGTACACGGCTGGCCAGCGAGTATAACTGGGGTGGCC
CAGAGTCCAGCGACAAGGGCGACCCCTTCGCTACCCTGTCTGCACGTCCCAGCACCCAGGACAGGTCAAG
GCTGAGCTGGCCCGGAAGAAGCGCGAGGAGCGGCGGCGGGAGATGGAGGCCAAACGCGCCGAGAGGAAGG
TGGCCAAGGGCCCCATGA
