>Addgene plasmid #23614 | pDONR223-SCYL1 | addgene partial sequence | sequence record 29383 | 23614 with M13pUC-fwd
TCGGGCCCAATAATGATTTTATTTTGACTGATAGTGACCTGTTCGTTGCAACAAATTGATGAGCAATGCT
TTTTTATAATGCCAACTTTGTACAAAAAAGTTGGCATGTTCTCATCCACTGACCGGGCCATGCGCATCCG
CCTCCTGCAGCAGATGGAGCAGTTCATCCAGTACCTTGACGAGCCAACAGTCAACACCCAGATCTTCCCC
CACGTCGTACATGGCTTCCTGGACACCAACCCTGCCATCCGGGAGCAGACGGTCAAGTCCATGCTGCTCC
TGGCCCCAAAGCTGAACGAGGCCAACCTCAATGTGGAGCTGATGAAGCACTTTGCACGGCTACAGGCCAA
GGATGAACAGGGCCCCATCCGCTGCAACACCACAGTCTGCCTGGGCAAAATCGGCTCCTACCTCAGTGCT
AGCACCAGACACAGGGTCCTTACCTCTGCCTTCAGCCGAGCCACTAGGGACCCGTTTGCACCGTCCCGGG
TTGCGGGTGTCCTGGGCTTTGCTGCCACCCACAACCTCTACTCAATGAACGACTGTGCCCAGAAGATCCT
GCCTGTGCTCTGCGGTCTCACTGTAGATCCTGAGAAATCCGTGCGAGACCAGGCCTTCAAGGCCAT
